Addgene plasmid #250888: pK1_PHL_R1_EGFP
Purpose: EGFP expressed under PHL synthetic promoter ; part of BNeu AS8; p15A origin of replication
Depositing lab: Sangram Bagh. Depositing organization: Saha Institute of Nuclear Physics. Publication: Multicellular artificial neural network-type architectures demonstrate computational problem solving. Bonnerjee D, Chakraborty S, Mukherjee B, Basu R, Paul A, Bagh S. Nat Chem Biol. 2024 Nov;20(11):1524-1534. doi: 10.1038/s41589-024-01711-4. Epub 2024 Sep 16. PubMed 39285005.
Backbone
  Vector backbone: pZ
  Vector type: Synthetic Biology
Growth in bacteria
  Bacterial resistance: Chloramphenicol, 25 μg/mL
  Growth temperature: 37°C
  Growth strain: DH5alpha
  Copy number: Low Copy
Gene/Insert
  Gene/Insert name: EGFP
  Species: Bacteria
  Insert size (bp): 736
  Promoter: PHL
  Cloning method: Restriction Enzyme; 5′ cloning site Unspecified (unknown if destroyed)
Terms and licenses: Academic/Nonprofit Terms; Industry Terms: Not Available to Industry
How to cite: pK1_PHL_R1_EGFP was a gift from Sangram Bagh (Addgene plasmid # 250888 ; http://n2t.net/addgene:250888 ; RRID:Addgene_250888)
