[The description below was written by a language model from this plasmid's Addgene catalogue record and pLannotate feature annotations shown in this document.]
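Description:
pK1_PHL_R1_EGFP is a small (about 2.8 kb) bacterial synthetic-biology plasmid built on a pZ-type modular backbone and intended for use in E. coli. It replicates from a p15A origin, which the record lists as low copy and which is compatible with ColE1-type plasmids, so it can coexist with other circuit plasmids in one cell. Selection is by chloramphenicol, through a chloramphenicol acetyltransferase gene driven by its own cat promoter and followed by the phage lambda t0 terminator.

The payload is a single reporter cassette in which EGFP is expressed from the synthetic PHL promoter. The promoter itself is not annotated as a feature, but two lac operator sites lie immediately upstream of the EGFP coding sequence. This indicates that the promoter region can be bound by the lac repressor and that repression would be relieved by IPTG. Any further regulatory inputs to PHL are not stated in the record. The "R1" in the name may refer to a ribosome binding site variant, but this is not defined either. The EGFP annotation matches the original mammalian codon-optimised enhanced GFP, and transcription ends at the rrnB T1 terminator.

According to the deposit information, the plasmid is part of "BNeu AS8", one of a set of engineered bacterial cells that act as artificial neuron-like units in multicellular neural-network-type architectures for computational problem solving. In that context, EGFP fluorescence presumably serves as the measurable output of the cell's response to its chemical inputs.
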