Features (pLannotate 1.2.2; 8 found; start..end, strand, type, name):
     33..49      +  protein_bind   lac operator: The lac repressor binds to the lac operator to inhibit transcription in E. coli. This inhibition can be relieved by adding lactose or isopropyl-β-D-thiogalactopyranoside (IPTG). lac repressor encoded by lacI
     64..80      +  protein_bind   lac operator: The lac repressor binds to the lac operator to inhibit transcription in E. coli. This inhibition can be relieved by adding lactose or isopropyl-β-D-thiogalactopyranoside (IPTG). lac repressor encoded by lacI
    110..829     +  CDS            EGFP: the original enhanced GFP (Yang et al., 1996) mammalian codon-optimized
    853..939     +  terminator     rrnB T1 terminator: Escherichia coli rrnB; transcription terminator T1 from the E. coli rrnB gene
   1049..1151    +  promoter       cat promoter: promoter of the E. coli cat gene encoding chloramphenicol acetyltransferase
   1152..1811    +  CDS            CmR: chloramphenicol acetyltransferase; cat; confers resistance to chloramphenicol
   1832..1926    +  terminator     lambda t0 terminator: transcription terminator from phage lambda
   2040..2585    +  rep_origin     p15A ori: Plasmids containing the medium-copy-number p15A origin of replication can be propagated in E. coli cells that contain a second plasmid with the ColE1 origin.
>Addgene plasmid #250888 | pK1_PHL_R1_EGFP | addgene full sequence | sequence record 500509 | Addgene NGS Result
CTCGAGACCTGTAGGATCGTACAGGTTTACGTTTGTGAGCGGATAACAATATAGTCGAATAAATTGTGAG
CGGATAACAATTGAATTCATTAAAGAGGAGAAAGGTACCATGGTGAGCAAGGGCGAGGAGCTGTTCACCG
GGGTGGTGCCCATCCTGGTCGAGCTGGACGGCGACGTAAACGGCCACAAGTTCAGCGTGTCCGGCGAGGG
CGAGGGCGATGCCACCTACGGCAAGCTGACCCTGAAGTTCATCTGCACCACCGGCAAGCTGCCCGTGCCC
TGGCCCACCCTCGTGACCACCCTGACCTACGGCGTGCAGTGCTTCAGCCGCTACCCCGACCACATGAAGC
AGCACGACTTCTTCAAGTCCGCCATGCCCGAAGGCTACGTCCAGGAGCGCACCATCTTCTTCAAGGACGA
CGGCAACTACAAGACCCGCGCCGAGGTGAAGTTCGAGGGCGACACCCTGGTGAACCGCATCGAGCTGAAG
GGCATCGACTTCAAGGAGGACGGCAACATCCTGGGGCACAAGCTGGAGTACAACTACAACAGCCACAACG
TCTATATCATGGCCGACAAGCAGAAGAACGGCATCAAGGTGAACTTCAAGATCCGCCACAACATCGAGGA
CGGCAGCGTGCAGCTCGCCGACCACTACCAGCAGAACACCCCCATCGGCGACGGCCCCGTGCTGCTGCCC
GACAACCACTACCTGAGCACCCAGTCCGCCCTGAGCAAAGACCCCAACGAGAAGCGCGATCACATGGTCC
TGCTGGAGTTCGTGACCGCCGCCGGGATCACTCTCGGCATGGACGAGCTGTACAAGTAAAGCGGCCGCGA
CTCTAGAGGCATCAAATAAAACGAAAGGCTCAGTCGAAAGACTGGGCCTTTCGTTTTATCTGTTGTTTGT
CGGTGAACGCTCTCCTGAGTAGGACAAATCCGCCGCCCTAGACCTAGGAACAAATGCGAGATCTTGATGT
TGGCGTCTTCGTTGTCGACTGTTCGTCTTCGTCCCAGTAGACGTCGATATCTGGCGAAAATGAGACGTTG
ATCGGCACGTAAGAGGTTCCAACTTTCACCATAATGAAATAAGATCACTACCGGGCGTATTTTTTGAGTT
ATCGAGATTTTCAGGAGCTAAGGAAGCTAAAATGGAGAAAAAAATCACTGGATATACCACCGTTGATATA
TCCCAATGGCATCGTAAAGAACATTTTGAGGCATTTCAGTCAGTTGCTCAATGTACCTATAACCAGACCG
TTCAGCTGGATATTACGGCCTTTTTAAAGACCGTAAAGAAAAATAAGCACAAGTTTTATCCGGCCTTTAT
TCACATTCTTGCCCGCCTGATGAATGCTCATCCGGAATTCCGTATGGCAATGAAAGACGGTGAGCTGGTG
ATATGGGATAGTGTTCACCCTTGTTACACCGTTTTCCATGAGCAAACTGAAACGTTTTCATCGCTCTGGA
GTGAATACCACGACGATTTCCGGCAGTTTCTACACATATATTCGCAAGATGTGGCGTGTTACGGTGAAAA
CCTGGCCTATTTCCCTAAAGGGTTTATTGAGAATATGTTTTTCGTCTCAGCCAATCCCTGGGTGAGTTTC
ACCAGTTTTGATTTAAACGTGGCCAATATGGACAACTTCTTCGCCCCCGTTTTCACCATGGGCAAATATT
ATACGCAAGGCGACAAGGTGCTGATGCCGCTGGCGATTCAGGTTCATCATGCCGTTTGTGATGGCTTCCA
TGTCGGCAGAATGCTTAATGAATTACAACAGTACTGCGATGAGTGGCAGGGCGGGGCGTAATTTGATATC
GAGCTCGCTTGGACTCCTGTTGATAGATCCAGTAATGACCTCAGAACTCCATCTGGATTTGTTCAGAACG
CTCGGTTGCCGCCGGGCGTTTTTTATTGGTGAGAATCCAAGCACTAGTAACAACTTATATCGTATGGGGC
TGACTTCAGGTGCTACATTTGAAGAGATAAATTGCACTGAAATCTAGAAATATTTTATCTGATTAATAAG
ATGATCTTCTTGAGATCGTTTTGGTCTGCGCGTAATCTCTTGCTCTGAAAACGAAAAAACCGCCTTGCAG
GGCGGTTTTTCGAAGGTTCTCTGAGCTACCAACTCTTTGAACCGAGGTAACTGGCTTGGAGGAGCGCAGT
CACCAAAACTTGTCCTTTCAGTTTAGCCTTAACCGGCGCATGACTTCAAGACTAACTCCTCTAAATCAAT
TACCAGTGGCTGCTGCCAGTGGTGCTTTTGCATGTCTTTCCGGGTTGGACTCAAGACGATAGTTACCGGA
TAAGGCGCAGCGGTCGGACTGAACGGGGGGTTCGTGCATACAGTCCAGCTTGGAGCGAACTGCCTACCCG
GAACTGAGTGTCAGGCGTGGAATGAGACAAACGCGGCCATAACAGCGGAATGACACCGGTAAACCGAAAG
GCAGGAACAGGAGAGCGCACGAGGGAGCCGCCAGGGGGAAACGCCTGGTATCTTTATAGTCCTGTCGGGT
TTCGCCACCACTGATTTGAGCGTCAGATTTCGTGATGCTTGTCAGGGGGGCGGAGCCTATGGAAAAACGG
CTTTGCCGCGGCCCTCTCACTTCCCTGTTAAGTATCTTCCTGGCATCTTCCAGACATGTTCTTTCCTGCG
TTATCCCCTGATTCTGTGGATAACCGTATTACCGCCTTTGAGTGAGCTGATACCGCTCGCCGCAGCCGAA
CGGTTGTTTTGGAGCACGGAACTGCAGAATGAATAGCTTCTGCCAGGATCCTGGTAA
