>Addgene plasmid #250888 | pK1_PHL_R1_EGFP | depositor partial sequence | sequence record 495057 | EGFP
GGTACCATGGTGAGCAAGGGCGAGGAGCTGTTCACCGGGGTGGTGCCCATCCTGGTCGAGCTGGACGGCG
ACGTAAACGGCCACAAGTTCAGCGTGTCCGGCGAGGGCGAGGGCGATGCCACCTACGGCAAGCTGACCCT
GAAGTTCATCTGCACCACCGGCAAGCTGCCCGTGCCCTGGCCCACCCTCGTGACCACCCTGACCTACGGC
GTGCAGTGCTTCAGCCGCTACCCCGACCACATGAAGCAGCACGACTTCTTCAAGTCCGCCATGCCCGAAG
GCTACGTCCAGGAGCGCACCATCTTCTTCAAGGACGACGGCAACTACAAGACCCGCGCCGAGGTGAAGTT
CGAGGGCGACACCCTGGTGAACCGCATCGAGCTGAAGGGCATCGACTTCAAGGAGGACGGCAACATCCTG
GGGCACAAGCTGGAGTACAACTACAACAGCCACAACGTCTATATCATGGCCGACAAGCAGAAGAACGGCA
TCAAGGTGAACTTCAAGATCCGCCACAACATCGAGGACGGCAGCGTGCAGCTCGCCGACCACTACCAGCA
GAACACCCCCATCGGCGACGGCCCCGTGCTGCTGCCCGACAACCACTACCTGAGCACCCAGTCCGCCCTG
AGCAAAGACCCCAACGAGAAGCGCGATCACATGGTCCTGCTGGAGTTCGTGACCGCCGCCGGGATCACTC
TCGGCATGGACGAGCTGTACAAGTAATGACTCTAGA
