>Addgene plasmid #250888 | pK1_PHL_R1_EGFP | depositor partial sequence | sequence record 495058 | PHL promoter
CTCGAGACCTGTAGGATCGTACAGGTTTACGTTTGTGAGCGGATAACAATATAGTCGAATAAATTGTGAG
CGGATAACAATTGAATTC
